Addgene plasmid #205193: pHR-flag-GFP-Intb1
Purpose: This vector encodes of a synCAM (Intb1) and GFP
Depositing lab: Wendell Lim. Depositing organization: University of California, San Francisco (UCSF). Publication: Programming multicellular assembly with synthetic cell adhesion molecules. Stevens AJ, Harris AR, Gerdts J, Kim KH, Trentesaux C, Ramirez JT, McKeithan WL, Fattahi F, Klein OD, Fletcher DA, Lim WA. Nature. 2023 Feb;614(7946):144-152. doi: 10.1038/s41586-022-05622-z. Epub 2022 Dec 12. PubMed 36509107.
Backbone
  Vector backbone: pHR
  Vector type: Mammalian Expression, Lentiviral
Growth in bacteria
  Bacterial resistance: Ampicillin, 100 μg/mL
  Growth temperature: 37°C
  Growth strain: NEB Stable
  Copy number: High Copy
Gene/Insert
  Gene/Insert name: synCAM Intb1 and GFP
  Species: Synthetic
Terms and licenses: Academic/Nonprofit Terms; Industry Terms: Not Available to Industry
How to cite: pHR-flag-GFP-Intb1 was a gift from Wendell Lim (Addgene plasmid # 205193 ; http://n2t.net/addgene:205193 ; RRID:Addgene_205193)
