[The description below was written by a language model from this plasmid's Addgene catalogue record and pLannotate feature annotations shown in this document.]
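Description:
pHR-flag-GFP-Intb1 is a lentiviral transfer plasmid built on the pHR backbone for expression in mammalian cells of a synthetic cell adhesion molecule (synCAM) that combines GFP with integrin β1 sequence. It is maintained in E. coli through a high-copy ColE1/pUC-type origin and selected with ampicillin via the β-lactamase gene. The backbone also carries remnants of older vector lineages: fragments of tetracycline resistance, rop and bom, plus an SV40 promoter–gpt–SV40 small t intron/poly(A) cassette annotated only in pieces. These lie outside the viral genome and are not part of the payload.

The packaged region is bounded by a truncated HIV-1 5' LTR and a self-inactivating ΔU3 3' LTR. It contains the Ψ packaging signal with adjoining gag fragment, the Rev response element for Rev-dependent nuclear export of the genomic RNA, and the cPPT/CTS. Within it, the spleen focus-forming virus (SFFV) promoter drives the insert, and a WPRE downstream enhances transcript expression. The annotated open reading frame consists of EGFP followed almost immediately by a short fragment matching integrin β1 (ITGB1), consistent with a fusion in which GFP is joined to a C-terminal portion of the integrin. About 150 nt between the promoter and EGFP are unannotated. The plasmid name indicates a FLAG tag, but neither it nor any signal peptide appears in the feature table, and the exact integrin domains are not stated.

According to the record, the construct belongs to a set of synCAMs designed for programming multicellular assembly. It would be used to make lentivirus for stable expression of this adhesion molecule in target cells.
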