Features (pLannotate 1.2.2; 34 found; start..end, strand, type, name):
     38..106     +  CDS            nef (fragment): NEF_HV1Z2 - Experimental evidence at protein level: Swiss-Prot protein existence level 1. Extracellular Nef protein targets CD4(+) T-lymphocytes for apoptosis by interacting with CXCR4 surface receptors. From Human immunodeficiency virus type 1 group M subtype D (isolate Z2/CDC-Z34) (HIV-1).
    108..341     +  LTR            3' LTR (ΔU3): self-inactivating 3' long terminal repeat (LTR) from HIV-1
    366..384     -  promoter       SP6 promoter: promoter for bacteriophage SP6 RNA polymerase
    612..891     +  CDS            TcR (fragment): tetracycline efflux protein; tet; confers resistance to tetracycline
    892..940     -  misc_feature   bom (fragment): basis of mobility region from pBR322
   1042..1077    -  CDS            rop (fragment): Rop protein, which maintains plasmids at low copy number; rop
   1172..1276    +  promoter       AmpR promoter: bla
   1277..2137    +  CDS            AmpR: β-lactamase; bla; confers resistance to ampicillin, carbenicillin, and related antibiotics
   2308..2896    +  rep_origin     ori: high-copy-number ColE1/pMB1/pBR322/pUC origin of replication
   3079..3135    +  CDS            lacI (fragment): lac repressor; lacI; The lac repressor binds to the lac operator to inhibit transcription in E. coli. This inhibition can be relieved by adding lactose or isopropyl-β-D-thiogalactopyranoside (IPTG).
   3142..3471    +  promoter       SV40 promoter: SV40 enhancer and early promoter
   3671..3790    +  CDS            gpt (fragment): XGPT_ECOLI - Also known as gpp, gxu. Experimental evidence at protein level: Swiss-Prot protein existence level 1. Purine salvage pathway enzyme that catalyzes the transfer of the ribosyl-5-phosphate group from 5-phospho-alpha-D-ribose 1- diphosphate (PRPP) to the N9 position of the 6-oxopurines guanine and xanthine to form the corresponding ribonucleotides GMP (guanosine 5'- monophosphate) and XMP (xanthosine 5'-monophosphate), with the release of PPi. To a lesser extent, also acts on hypoxanthine (PubMed:9100006, PubMed:3886014). Does not ribophosphorylate adenine (PubMed:3886014). From Esch
   3790..4125    +  CDS            gpt (fragment): XGPT_ECOLI - Also known as gpp, gxu. Experimental evidence at protein level: Swiss-Prot protein existence level 1. Purine salvage pathway enzyme that catalyzes the transfer of the ribosyl-5-phosphate group from 5-phospho-alpha-D-ribose 1- diphosphate (PRPP) to the N9 position of the 6-oxopurines guanine and xanthine to form the corresponding ribonucleotides GMP (guanosine 5'- monophosphate) and XMP (xanthosine 5'-monophosphate), with the release of PPi. To a lesser extent, also acts on hypoxanthine (PubMed:9100006, PubMed:3886014). Does not ribophosphorylate adenine (PubMed:3886014). From Esch
   4220..4525    +  CDS            frsA (fragment): FRSA_ECOLI - Also known as yafA. Experimental evidence at protein level: Swiss-Prot protein existence level 1. Catalyzes the hydrolysis of esters (PubMed:15808744). Displays esterase activity toward pNP-butyrate (PubMed:15808744). May stimulate mixed-acid fermentation by acting as a fermentation/respiration switch that down-regulates respiration and up- regulates fermentation rates (PubMed:15169777). From Escherichia coli (strain K12).
   4529..4603    +  CDS            small t antigen (fragment): SV40 (simian virus 40) small t antigen
   4605..4670    +  intron         small t intron: SV40 (simian virus 40) small t antigen intron
   4800..4820    +  CDS            SV40 NLS: nuclear localization signal of SV40 (simian virus 40) large T antigen
   5139..5222    +  CDS            large T antigen (fragment): large T antigen from SV40 (simian virus 40)
   5245..5379    +  polyA_signal   SV40 poly(A) signal: SV40 polyadenylation signal
   5546..5875    +  CDS            nef (fragment): NEF_HV1BR - Experimental evidence at protein level: Swiss-Prot protein existence level 1. Extracellular Nef protein targets CD4(+) T-lymphocytes for apoptosis by interacting with CXCR4 surface receptors (PubMed:14990729). From Human immunodeficiency virus type 1 group M subtype B (isolate BRU/LAI) (HIV-1).
   5923..6180    +  LTR            5' LTR (truncated): truncated 5' long terminal repeat (LTR) from HIV-1
   6227..6352    +  misc_feature   HIV-1 Ψ: packaging signal of human immunodeficiency virus type 1
   6336..6674    +  CDS            HIV-1 gag (fragment): gag protein from human immunodeficiency virus 1; gag
   6849..7082    +  misc_feature   RRE: The Rev response element (RRE) of HIV-1 allows for Rev-dependent mRNA export from the nucleus to the cytoplasm.
   7459..7559    +  CDS            Rev (fragment): human immunodeficiency virus 1 (HIV-1) Rev protein; rev; enhances nuclear export of unspliced and incompletely spliced viral mRNAs
   7596..7713    +  misc_feature   cPPT/CTS: central polypurine tract and central termination sequence of HIV-1
   7750..7782    -  misc_feature   MCS (fragment): pBluescript multiple cloning site
   7866..8273    +  promoter       SFFV promoter: spleen focus-forming virus long terminal repeat (LTR) promoter
   8426..9142    +  CDS            EGFP: EGFP is a basic (constitutively fluorescent) green fluorescent protein published in 1996, derived from Aequorea victoria. It is reported to be a rapidly-maturing weak dimer with moderate acid sensitivity.
   9149..9358    +  CDS            ITGB1 (fragment): ITB1_BOVIN - Experimental evidence at protein level: Swiss-Prot protein existence level 1. Integrins alpha-1/beta-1, alpha-2/beta-1, alpha-10/beta-1 and alpha-11/beta-1 are receptors for collagen. Integrins alpha-1/beta-1 and alpha-2/beta-2 recognize the proline-hydroxylated sequence G-F-P-G- E-R in collagen. Integrins alpha-2/beta-1, alpha-3/beta-1, alpha- 4/beta-1, alpha-5/beta-1, alpha-8/beta-1, alpha-10/beta-1, alpha- 11/beta-1 and alpha-V/beta-1 are receptors for fibronectin. Alpha- 4/beta-1 recognizes one or more domains within the alternatively spliced CS-1 and CS-5 regions of fibronect
   9447..9477    +  misc_feature   MCS (fragment): pUC18/19 multiple cloning site
   9478..9496    +  misc_feature   MCS (fragment): pBluescript multiple cloning site
   9496..10084   +  misc_feature   WPRE: woodchuck hepatitis virus posttranscriptional regulatory element
  10085..21      +  misc_feature   MCS (fragment) (across the origin): pBluescript multiple cloning site
>Addgene plasmid #205193 | pHR-flag-GFP-Intb1 | addgene full sequence | sequence record 405269 | Addgene NGS Result
CGATACCGTCGACCTCGAGGGAATTAATTCGAGCTCGGTACCTTTAAGACCAATGACTTACAAGGCAGCT
GTAGATCTTAGCCACTTTTTAAAAGAAAAGGGGGGACTGGAAGGGCTAATTCACTCCCAACGAAGACAAG
ATCTGCTTTTTGCTTGTACTGGGTCTCTCTGGTTAGACCAGATCTGAGCCTGGGAGCTCTCTGGCTAACT
AGGGAACCCACTGCTTAAGCCTCAATAAAGCTTGCCTTGAGTGCTTCAAGTAGTGTGTGCCCGTCTGTTG
TGTGACTCTGGTAACTAGAGATCCCTCAGACCCTTTTAGTCAGTGTGGAAAATCTCTAGCAGCATCTAGA
ATTAATTCCGTGTATTCTATAGTGTCACCTAAATCGTATGTGTATGATACATAAGGTTATGTATTAATTG
TAGCCGCGTTCTAACGACAATATGTACAAGCCTAATTGTGTAGCATCTGGCTTACTGAAGCAGACCCTAT
CATCTCTCTCGTAAACTGCCGTCAGAGTCGGTTTGGTTGGACGAACCTTCTGAGTTTCTGGTAACGCCGT
CCCGCACCCGGAAATGGTCAGCGAACCAATCAGCAGGGTCATCGCTAGCCAGATCCTCTACGCCGGACGC
ATCGTGGCCGGCATCACCGGCGCCACAGGTGCGGTTGCTGGCGCCTATATCGCCGACATCACCGATGGGG
AAGATCGGGCTCGCCACTTCGGGCTCATGAGCGCTTGTTTCGGCGTGGGTATGGTGGCAGGCCCCGTGGC
CGGGGGACTGTTGGGCGCCATCTCCTTGCATGCACCATTCCTTGCGGCGGCGGTGCTCAACGGCCTCAAC
CTACTACTGGGCTGCTTCCTAATGCAGGAGTCGCATAAGGGAGAGCGTCGAATGGTGCACTCTCAGTACA
ATCTGCTCTGATGCCGCATAGTTAAGCCAGCCCCGACACCCGCCAACACCCGCTGACGCGCCCTGACGGG
CTTGTCTGCTCCCGGCATCCGCTTACAGACAAGCTGTGACCGTCTCCGGGAGCTGCATGTGTCAGAGGTT
TTCACCGTCATCACCGAAACGCGCGAGACGAAAGGGCCTCGTGATACGCCTATTTTTATAGGTTAATGTC
ATGATAATAATGGTTTCTTAGACGTCAGGTGGCACTTTTCGGGGAAATGTGCGCGGAACCCCTATTTGTT
TATTTTTCTAAATACATTCAAATATGTATCCGCTCATGAGACAATAACCCTGATAAATGCTTCAATAATA
TTGAAAAAGGAAGAGTATGAGTATTCAACATTTCCGTGTCGCCCTTATTCCCTTTTTTGCGGCATTTTGC
CTTCCTGTTTTTGCTCACCCAGAAACGCTGGTGAAAGTAAAAGATGCTGAAGATCAGTTGGGTGCACGAG
TGGGTTACATCGAACTGGATCTCAACAGCGGTAAGATCCTTGAGAGTTTTCGCCCCGAAGAACGTTTTCC
AATGATGAGCACTTTTAAAGTTCTGCTATGTGGCGCGGTATTATCCCGTATTGACGCCGGGCAAGAGCAA
CTCGGTCGCCGCATACACTATTCTCAGAATGACTTGGTTGAGTACTCACCAGTCACAGAAAAGCATCTTA
CGGATGGCATGACAGTAAGAGAATTATGCAGTGCTGCCATAACCATGAGTGATAACACTGCGGCCAACTT
ACTTCTGACAACGATCGGAGGACCGAAGGAGCTAACCGCTTTTTTGCACAACATGGGGGATCATGTAACT
CGCCTTGATCGTTGGGAACCGGAGCTGAATGAAGCCATACCAAACGACGAGCGTGACACCACGATGCCTG
TAGCAATGGCAACAACGTTGCGCAAACTATTAACTGGCGAACTACTTACTCTAGCTTCCCGGCAACAATT
AATAGACTGGATGGAGGCGGATAAAGTTGCAGGACCACTTCTGCGCTCGGCCCTTCCGGCTGGCTGGTTT
ATTGCTGATAAATCTGGAGCCGGTGAGCGTGGGTCTCGCGGTATCATTGCAGCACTGGGGCCAGATGGTA
AGCCCTCCCGTATCGTAGTTATCTACACGACGGGGAGTCAGGCAACTATGGATGAACGAAATAGACAGAT
CGCTGAGATAGGTGCCTCACTGATTAAGCATTGGTAACTGTCAGACCAAGTTTACTCATATATACTTTAG
ATTGATTTAAAACTTCATTTTTAATTTAAAAGGATCTAGGTGAAGATCCTTTTTGATAATCTCATGACCA
AAATCCCTTAACGTGAGTTTTCGTTCCACTGAGCGTCAGACCCCGTAGAAAAGATCAAAGGATCTTCTTG
AGATCCTTTTTTTCTGCGCGTAATCTGCTGCTTGCAAACAAAAAAACCACCGCTACCAGCGGTGGTTTGT
TTGCCGGATCAAGAGCTACCAACTCTTTTTCCGAAGGTAACTGGCTTCAGCAGAGCGCAGATACCAAATA
CTGTTCTTCTAGTGTAGCCGTAGTTAGGCCACCACTTCAAGAACTCTGTAGCACCGCCTACATACCTCGC
TCTGCTAATCCTGTTACCAGTGGCTGCTGCCAGTGGCGATAAGTCGTGTCTTACCGGGTTGGACTCAAGA
CGATAGTTACCGGATAAGGCGCAGCGGTCGGGCTGAACGGGGGGTTCGTGCACACAGCCCAGCTTGGAGC
GAACGACCTACACCGAACTGAGATACCTACAGCGTGAGCTATGAGAAAGCGCCACGCTTCCCGAAGGGAG
AAAGGCGGACAGGTATCCGGTAAGCGGCAGGGTCGGAACAGGAGAGCGCACGAGGGAGCTTCCAGGGGGA
AACGCCTGGTATCTTTATAGTCCTGTCGGGTTTCGCCACCTCTGACTTGAGCGTCGATTTTTGTGATGCT
CGTCAGGGGGGCGGAGCCTATGGAAAAACGCCAGCAACGCGGCCTTTTTACGGTTCCTGGCCTTTTGCTG
GCCTTTTGCTCACATGTTCTTTCCTGCGTTATCCCCTGATTCTGTGGATAACCGTATTACCGCCTTTGAG
TGAGCTGATACCGCTCGCCGCAGCCGAACGACCGAGCGCAGCGAGTCAGTGAGCGAGGAAGCGGAAGAGC
GCCCAATACGCAAACCGCCTCTCCCCGCGCGTTGGCCGATTCATTAATGCAGCTGTGGAATGTGTGTCAG
TTAGGGTGTGGAAAGTCCCCAGGCTCCCCAGCAGGCAGAAGTATGCAAAGCATGCATCTCAATTAGTCAG
CAACCAGGTGTGGAAAGTCCCCAGGCTCCCCAGCAGGCAGAAGTATGCAAAGCATGCATCTCAATTAGTC
AGCAACCATAGTCCCGCCCCTAACTCCGCCCATCCCGCCCCTAACTCCGCCCAGTTCCGCCCATTCTCCG
CCCCATGGCTGACTAATTTTTTTTATTTATGCAGAGGCCGAGGCCGCCTCGGCCTCTGAGCTATTCCAGA
AGTAGTGAGGAGGCTTTTTTGGAGGCCTAGGCTTTTGCAAAAAGCTTGGACACAAGACAGGCTTGCGAGA
TATGTTTGAGAATACCACTTTATCCCGCGTCAGGGAGAGGCAGTGCGTAAAAAGACGCGGACTCATGTGA
AATACTGGTTTTTAGTGCGCCAGATCTCTATAATCTCGCGCAACCTATTTTCCCCTCGAACACTTTTTAA
GCCGTAGATAAACAGGCTGGGACACTTCACATGAGCGAAAAATACATCGTCACCTGGGACATGTTGCAGA
TCCATGCACGTAAACTCGCAAGCCGACTGATGCCTTCTGAACAATGGAAAGGCATTATTGCCGTAAGCCG
TGGCGGTCTGTACCGGGTGCGTTACTGGCGCGTGAACTGGGTATTCGTCATGTCGATACCGTTTGTATTT
CCAGCTACGATCACGACAACCAGCGCGAGCTTAAAGTGCTGAAACGCGCAGAAGGCGATGGCGAAGGCTT
CATCGTTATTGATGACCTGGTGGATACCGGTGGTACTGCGGTTGCGATTCGTGAAATGTATCCAAAAGCG
CACTTTGTCACCATCTTCGCAAAACCGGCTGGTCGTCCGCTGGTTGATGACTATGTTGTTGATATCCCGC
AAGATACCTGGATTGAACAGCCGTGGGATATGGGCGTCGTATTCGTCCCGCCAATCTCCGGTCGCTAATC
TTTTCAACGCCTGGCACTGCCGGGCGTTGTTCTTTTTAACTTCAGGCGGGTTACAATAGTTTCCAGTAAG
TATTCTGGAGGCTGCATCCATGACACAGGCAAACCTGAGCGAAACCCTGTTCAAACCCCGCTTTAAACAT
CCTGAAACCTCGACGCTAGTCCGCCGCTTTAATCACGGCGCACAACCGCCTGTGCAGTCGGCCCTTGATG
GTAAAACCATCCCTCACTGGTATCGCATGATTAACCGTCTGATGTGGATCTGGCGCGGCATTGACCCACG
CGAAATCCTCGACGTCCAGGCACGTATTGTGATGAGCGATGCCGAACGTACCGACGATGATTTATACGAT
ACGGTGATTGGCTACCGTGGCGGCAACTGGATTTATGAGTGGGCCCCGGATCTTTGTGAAGGAACCTTAC
TTCTGTGGTGTGACATAATTGGACAAACTACCTACAGAGATTTAAAGCTCTAAGGTAAATATAAAATTTT
TAAGTGTATAATGTGTTAAACTACTGATTCTAATTGTTTGTGTATTTTAGATTCCAACCTATGGAACTGA
TGAATGGGAGCAGTGGTGGAATGCCTTTAATGAGGAAAACCTGTTTTGCTCAGAAGAAATGCCATCTAGT
GATGATGAGGCTACTGCTGACTCTCAACATTCTACTCCTCCAAAAAAGAAGAGAAAGGTAGAAGACCCCA
AGGACTTTCCTTCAGAATTGCTAAGTTTTTTGAGTCATGCTGTGTTTAGTAATAGAACTCTTGCTTGCTT
TGCTATTTACACCACAAAGGAAAAAGCTGCACTGCTATACAAGAAAATTATGGAAAAATATTCTGTAACC
TTTATAAGTAGGCATAACAGTTATAATCATAACATACTGTTTTTTCTTACTCCACACAGGCATAGAGTGT
CTGCTATTAATAACTATGCTCAAAAATTGTGTACCTTTAGCTTTTTAATTTGTAAAGGGGTTAATAAGGA
ATATTTGATGTATAGTGCCTTGACTAGAGATCATAATCAGCCATACCACATTTGTAGAGGTTTTACTTGC
TTTAAAAAACCTCCCACACCTCCCCCTGAACCTGAAACATAAAATGAATGCAATTGTTGTTGTTAACTTG
TTTATTGCAGCTTATAATGGTTACAAATAAAGCAATAGCATCACAAATTTCACAAATAAAGCATTTTTTT
CACTGCATTCTAGTTGTGGTTTGTCCAAACTCATCAATGTATCTTATCATGTCTGGATCAACTGGATAAC
TCAAGCTAACCAAAATCATCCCAAACTTCCCACCCCATACCCTATTACCACTGCCAATTACCTGTGGTTT
CATTTACTCTAAACCTGTGATTCCTCTGAATTATTTTCATTTTAAAGAAATTGTATTTGTTAAATATGTA
CTACAAACTTAGTAGTTGGAAGGGCTAATTCACTCCCAAAGAAGACAAGATATCCTTGATCTGTGGATCT
ACCACACACAAGGCTACTTCCCTGATTAGCAGAACTACACACCAGGGCCAGGGGTCAGATATCCACTGAC
CTTTGGATGGTGCTACAAGCTAGTACCAGTTGAGCCAGATAAGGTAGAAGAGGCCAATAAAGGAGAGAAC
ACCAGCTTGTTACACCCTGTGAGCCTGCATGGGATGGATGACCCGGAGAGAGAAGTGTTAGAGTGGAGGT
TTGACAGCCGCCTAGCATTTCATCACGTGGCCCGAGAGCTGCATCCGGAGTACTTCAAGAACTGCTGATA
TCGAGCTTGCTACAAGGGACTTTCCGCTGGGGACTTTCCAGGGAGGCGTGGCCTGGGCGGGACTGGGGAG
TGGCGAGCCCTCAGATCCTGCATATAAGCAGCTGCTTTTTGCCTGTACTGGGTCTCTCTGGTTAGACCAG
ATCTGAGCCTGGGAGCTCTCTGGCTAACTAGGGAACCCACTGCTTAAGCCTCAATAAAGCTTGCCTTGAG
TGCTTCAAGTAGTGTGTGCCCGTCTGTTGTGTGACTCTGGTAACTAGAGATCCCTCAGACCCTTTTAGTC
AGTGTGGAAAATCTCTAGCAGTGGCGCCCGAACAGGGACTTGAAAGCGAAAGGGAAACCAGAGGAGCTCT
CTCGACGCAGGACTCGGCTTGCTGAAGCGCGCACGGCAAGAGGCGAGGGGCGGCGACTGGTGAGTACGCC
AAAAATTTTGACTAGCGGAGGCTAGAAGGAGAGAGATGGGTGCGAGAGCGTCAGTATTAAGCGGGGGAGA
ATTAGATCGCGATGGGAAAAAATTCGGTTAAGGCCAGGGGGAAAGAAAAAATATAAATTAAAACATATAG
TATGGGCAAGCAGGGAGCTAGAACGATTCGCAGTTAATCCTGGCCTGTTAGAAACATCAGAAGGCTGTAG
ACAAATACTGGGACAGCTACAACCATCCCTTCAGACAGGATCAGAAGAACTTAGATCATTATATAATACA
GTAGCAACCCTCTATTGTGTGCATCAAAGGATAGAGATAAAAGACACCAAGGAAGCTTTAGACAAGATAG
AGGAAGAGCAAAACAAAAGTAAGACCACCGCACAGCAAGCGGCCGGCCGCTGATCTTCAGACCTGGAGGA
GGAGATATGAGGGACAATTGGAGAAGTGAATTATATAAATATAAAGTAGTAAAAATTGAACCATTAGGAG
TAGCACCCACCAAGGCAAAGAGAAGAGTGGTGCAGAGAGAAAAAAGAGCAGTGGGAATAGGAGCTTTGTT
CCTTGGGTTCTTGGGAGCAGCAGGAAGCACTATGGGCGCAGCGTCAATGACGCTGACGGTACAGGCCAGA
CAATTATTGTCTGGTATAGTGCAGCAGCAGAACAATTTGCTGAGGGCTATTGAGGCGCAACAGCATCTGT
TGCAACTCACAGTCTGGGGCATCAAGCAGCTCCAGGCAAGAATCCTGGCTGTGGAAAGATACCTAAAGGA
TCAACAGCTCCTGGGGATTTGGGGTTGCTCTGGAAAACTCATTTGCACCACTGCTGTGCCTTGGAATGCT
AGTTGGAGTAATAAATCTCTGGAACAGATTTGGAATCACACGACCTGGATGGAGTGGGACAGAGAAATTA
ACAATTACACAAGCTTAATACACTCCTTAATTGAAGAATCGCAAAACCAGCAAGAAAAGAATGAACAAGA
ATTATTGGAATTAGATAAATGGGCAAGTTTGTGGAATTGGTTTAACATAACAAATTGGCTGTGGTATATA
AAATTATTCATAATGATAGTAGGAGGCTTGGTAGGTTTAAGAATAGTTTTTGCTGTACTTTCTATAGTGA
ATAGAGTTAGGCAGGGATATTCACCATTATCGTTTCAGACCCACCTCCCAACCCCGAGGGGACCCGACAG
GCCCGAAGGAATAGAAGAAGAAGGTGGAGAGAGAGACAGAGACAGATCCATTCGATTAGTGAACGGATCT
CGACGGTATCGCCAAATGGCAGTATTCATCCACAATTTTAAAAGAAAAGGGGGGATTGGGGGGTACAGTG
CAGGGGAAAGAATAGTAGACATAATAGCAACAGACATACAAACTAAAGAATTACAAAAACAAATTACAAA
AATTCAAAATTTTCGGGTTTATTACAGGGACAGCAGAGATCCAGTTTGGATCGATAAGCTTGATATCGAA
TTCCTGCAGCCCCGATAAAATAAAAGATTTTATTTAGTCTCCAGAAAAAGGGGGGAATGAAAGACCCCAC
CTGTAGGTTTGGCAAGCTAGCTGCAGTAACGCCATTTTGCAAGGCATGGAAAAATACCAAACCAAGAATA
GAGAAGTTCAGATCAAGGGCGGGTACATGAAAATAGCTAACGTTGGGCCAAACAGGATATCTGCGGTGAG
CAGTTTCGGCCCCGGCCCGGGGCCAAGAACAGATGGTCACCGCAGTTTCGGCCCCGGCCCGAGGCCAAGA
ACAGATGGTCCCCAGATATGGCCCAACCCTCAGCAGTTTCTTAAGACCCATCAGATGTTTCCAGGCTCCC
CCAAGGACCTGAAATGACCCTGCGCCTTATTTGAATTAACCAATCAGCCTGCTTCTCGCTTCTGTTCGCG
CGCTTCTGCTTCCCGAGCTCTATAAAAGAGCTCACAACCCCTCACTCGGCGCGCCAGTCCTCCGACAGAC
TGAGTCGCCCGGGGGGGATCTGGAGCTCTCGAGAATTCTCACGCGTCAAGTGGAGCAAGGCAGGTGGACA
GTGGATCCGCCGCCACCATGAAGACAATTATCGCCCTCAGTTACATTTTTTGTCTTGTTTTTGCGGATTA
TAAAGATGACGATGATAAAGGATCCATGGTTTCTAAGGGTGAAGAATTGTTCACCGGAGTTGTGCCCATC
CTGGTTGAGCTGGACGGAGACGTTAACGGACACAAGTTCTCAGTGAGCGGCGAAGGAGAGGGCGACGCTA
CGTACGGTAAACTGACGTTGAAGTTCATCTGTACAACAGGAAAGCTGCCAGTGCCCTGGCCTACACTCGT
GACCACCCTCACCTACGGAGTCCAGTGCTTCTCCCGGTACCCCGACCACATGAAACAGCACGATTTCTTC
AAGTCCGCGATGCCTGAGGGCTATGTTCAGGAACGCACCATATTCTTCAAGGACGACGGTAACTATAAAA
CCAGGGCTGAAGTTAAGTTCGAGGGGGACACGTTGGTAAATAGAATTGAGTTGAAAGGAATCGATTTCAA
AGAAGACGGCAATATTTTGGGCCACAAGCTGGAGTACAACTACAACAGCCACAACGTGTATATTATGGCT
GATAAGCAGAAGAACGGCATCAAGGTGAACTTCAAAATCCGACACAATATCGAGGATGGCTCTGTGCAAC
TGGCCGACCATTACCAGCAAAACACGCCTATCGGCGACGGTCCGGTTTTGCTGCCAGATAACCACTACCT
CTCCACGCAATCAGCCCTCTCCAAGGATCCTAACGAAAAAAGAGACCATATGGTTCTGCTTGAATTCGTG
ACGGCTGCTGGGATCACCCTGGGAATGGATGAGCTGTATAAGGGATCCATCATACCTATCGTAGCTGGAG
TTGTGGCAGGAATTGTGCTGATTGGCCTCGCCCTTCTTCTTATATGGAAGTTGCTGATGATAATCCACGA
CAGACGAGAATTTGCCAAGTTCGAGAAGGAAAAAATGAATGCTAAGTGGGACACAGGGGAAAATCCGATC
TATAAGTCTGCTGTTACGACGGTTGTTAATCCAAAGTATGAGGGAAAGTAAGATCCGATCCAATTCTACC
GGGTAGGATCCTTGACTTGCGGCCGCAACTCCCACCTGCAACATGCGTGACTGACTGAGGCCGCGACTCT
AGAGTCGACCTGCAGGCATGCAAGCTTGATATCAAGCTTATCGATAATCAACCTCTGGATTACAAAATTT
GTGAAAGATTGACTGGTATTCTTAACTATGTTGCTCCTTTTACGCTATGTGGATACGCTGCTTTAATGCC
TTTGTATCATGCTATTGCTTCCCGTATGGCTTTCATTTTCTCCTCCTTGTATAAATCCTGGTTGCTGTCT
CTTTATGAGGAGTTGTGGCCCGTTGTCAGGCAACGTGGCGTGGTGTGCACTGTGTTTGCTGACGCAACCC
CCACTGGTTGGGGCATTGCCACCACCTGTCAGCTCCTTTCCGGGACTTTCGCTTTCCCCCTCCCTATTGC
CACGGCGGAACTCATCGCCGCCTGCCTTGCCCGCTGCTGGACAGGGGCTCGGCTGTTGGGCACTGACAAT
TCCGTGGTGTTGTCGGGGAAATCATCGTCCTTTCCTTGGCTGCTCGCCTGTGTTGCCACCTGGATTCTGC
GCGGGACGTCCTTCTGCTACGTCCCTTCGGCCCTCAATCCAGCGGACCTTCCTTCCCGCGGCCTGCTGCC
GGCTCTGCGGCCTCTTCCGCGTCTTCGCCTTCGCCCTCAGACGAGTCGGATCTCCCTTTGGGCCGCCTCC
CCGCAT
